>Addgene plasmid #141521 | TFORF0114 | depositor full sequence | sequence record 276699 | Full Sequence
TTAATGTAGTCTTATGCAATACTCTTGTAGTCTTGCAACATGGTAACGATGAGTTAGCAACATGCCTTAC
AAGGAGAGAAAAAGCACCGTGCATGCCGATTGGTGGAAGTAAGGTGGTACGATCGTGCCTTATTAGGAAG
GCAACAGACGGGTCTGACATGGATTGGACGAACCACTGAATTGCCGCATTGCAGAGATATTGTATTTAAG
TGCCTAGCTCGATACATAAACGGGTCTCTCTGGTTAGACCAGATCTGAGCCTGGGAGCTCTCTGGCTAAC
TAGGGAACCCACTGCTTAAGCCTCAATAAAGCTTGCCTTGAGTGCTTCAAGTAGTGTGTGCCCGTCTGTT
GTGTGACTCTGGTAACTAGAGATCCCTCAGACCCTTTTAGTCAGTGTGGAAAATCTCTAGCAGTGGCGCC
CGAACAGGGACTTGAAAGCGAAAGGGAAACCAGAGGAGCTCTCTCGACGCAGGACTCGGCTTGCTGAAGC
GCGCACGGCAAGAGGCGAGGGGCGGCGACTGGTGAGTACGCCAAAAATTTTGACTAGCGGAGGCTAGAAG
GAGAGAGATGGGTGCGAGAGCGTCAGTATTAAGCGGGGGAGAATTAGATCGCGATGGGAAAAAATTCGGT
TAAGGCCAGGGGGAAAGAAAAAATATAAATTAAAACATATAGTATGGGCAAGCAGGGAGCTAGAACGATT
CGCAGTTAATCCTGGCCTGTTAGAAACATCAGAAGGCTGTAGACAAATACTGGGACAGCTACAACCATCC
CTTCAGACAGGATCAGAAGAACTTAGATCATTATATAATACAGTAGCAACCCTCTATTGTGTGCATCAAA
GGATAGAGATAAAAGACACCAAGGAAGCTTTAGACAAGATAGAGGAAGAGCAAAACAAAAGTAAGACCAC
CGCACAGCAAGCGGCCGCTGATCTTCAGACCTGGAGGAGGAGATATGAGGGACAATTGGAGAAGTGAATT
ATATAAATATAAAGTAGTAAAAATTGAACCATTAGGAGTAGCACCCACCAAGGCAAAGAGAAGAGTGGTG
CAGAGAGAAAAAAGAGCAGTGGGAATAGGAGCTTTGTTCCTTGGGTTCTTGGGAGCAGCAGGAAGCACTA
TGGGCGCAGCGTCAATGACGCTGACGGTACAGGCCAGACAATTATTGTCTGGTATAGTGCAGCAGCAGAA
CAATTTGCTGAGGGCTATTGAGGCGCAACAGCATCTGTTGCAACTCACAGTCTGGGGCATCAAGCAGCTC
CAGGCAAGAATCCTGGCTGTGGAAAGATACCTAAAGGATCAACAGCTCCTGGGGATTTGGGGTTGCTCTG
GAAAACTCATTTGCACCACTGCTGTGCCTTGGAATGCTAGTTGGAGTAATAAATCTCTGGAACAGATTTG
GAATCACACGACCTGGATGGAGTGGGACAGAGAAATTAACAATTACACAAGCTTAATACACTCCTTAATT
GAAGAATCGCAAAACCAGCAAGAAAAGAATGAACAAGAATTATTGGAATTAGATAAATGGGCAAGTTTGT
GGAATTGGTTTAACATAACAAATTGGCTGTGGTATATAAAATTATTCATAATGATAGTAGGAGGCTTGGT
AGGTTTAAGAATAGTTTTTGCTGTACTTTCTATAGTGAATAGAGTTAGGCAGGGATATTCACCATTATCG
TTTCAGACCCACCTCCCAACCCCGAGGGGACCCATGCATTGCATCTCAATTAGTCAGCAACCAGGTGTGG
AAAGTCCCCAGGCTCCCCAGCAGGCAGAAGTATGCAAAGCATGCGTCTCAATTAGTCAGCAACCATAGTC
CCGCCCCTAACTCCGCCCATCCCGCCCCTAACTCCGCCCAGTTCCGCCCATTCTCCGCCCCATGGCTGAC
TAATTTTTTTTATTTATGCAGAGGCCGAGGCCGCCTCGGCCTCTGAGCTATTCCAGAAGTAGTGAGGAGG
CTTTTTTGGAGGCCTAGGCTTTTGCAAAAAGCTTTCTAGAGGTACCACCGGAGCTTACCATGACCGAGTA
CAAGCCCACGGTGCGCCTCGCCACCCGCGACGACGTCCCCAGGGCCGTACGCACCCTCGCCGCCGCGTTC
GCCGACTACCCCGCCACGCGCCACACCGTCGATCCGGACCGCCACATCGAGCGGGTCACCGAGCTGCAAG
AACTCTTCCTCACGCGCGTCGGGCTCGACATCGGCAAGGTGTGGGTCGCGGACGACGGCGCCGCCGTGGC
GGTCTGGACCACGCCGGAGAGCGTCGAAGCGGGGGCGGTGTTCGCCGAGATCGGCCCGCGCATGGCCGAG
TTGAGCGGTTCCCGGCTGGCCGCGCAGCAACAGATGGAAGGCCTCCTGGCGCCGCACCGGCCCAAGGAGC
CCGCGTGGTTCCTGGCCACCGTCGGCGTCTCGCCCGACCACCAGGGCAAGGGTCTGGGCAGCGCCGTCGT
GCTCCCCGGAGTGGAGGCGGCCGAGCGCGCCGGGGTGCCCGCCTTCCTGGAGACCTCCGCGCCCCGCAAC
CTCCCCTTCTACGAGCGGCTCGGCTTCACCGTCACCGCCGACGTCGAGGTGCCCGAAGGACCGCGCACCT
GGTGCATGACCCGCAAGCCCGGTGCCAGTTAACGAATTCTAGATCTTGAGACAAATGGCAGTATTCATCC
ACAATTTTAAAAGAAAAGGGGGGATTGGGGGGTACAGTGCAGGGGAAAGAATAGTAGACATAATAGCAAC
AGACATACAAACTAAAGAATTACAAAAACAAATTACAAAAATTCAAAATTTTCGGGTTTATTACAGGGAC
AGCAGAGATCCACTTTGGCGCCGGCTCGAGGCCTGCAGGTGCAAAGATGGATAAAGTTTTAAACAGAGAG
GAATCTTTGCAGCTAATGGACCTTCTAGGTCTTGAAAGGAGTGGGAATTGGCTCCGGTGCCCGTCAGTGG
GCAGAGCGCACATCGCCCACAGTCCCCGAGAAGTTGGGGGGAGGGGTCGGCAATTGAACCGGTGCCTAGA
GAAGGTGGCGCGGGGTAAACTGGGAAAGTGATGTCGTGTACTGGCTCCGCCTTTTTCCCGAGGGTGGGGG
AGAACCGTATATAAGTGCAGTAGTCGCCGTGAACGTTCTTTTTCGCAACGGGTTTGCCGCCAGAACACAG
GTAAGTGCCGTGTGTGGTTCCCGCGGGCCTGGCCTCTTTACGGGTTATGGCCCTTGCGTGCCTTGAATTA
CTTCCACCTGGCTGCAGTACGTGATTCTTGATCCCGAGCTTCGGGTTGGAAGTGGGTGGGAGAGTTCGAG
GCCTTGCGCTTAAGGAGCCCCTTCGCCTCGTGCTTGAGTTGAGGCCTGGCCTGGGCGCTGGGGCCGCCGC
GTGCGAATCTGGTGGCACCTTCGCGCCTGTCTCGCTGCTTTCGATAAGTCTCTAGCCATTTAAAATTTTT
GATGACCTGCTGCGACGCTTTTTTTCTGGCAAGATAGTCTTGTAAATGCGGGCCAAGATCTGCACACTGG
TATTTCGGTTTTTGGGGCCGCGGGCGGCGACGGGGCCCGTGCGTCCCAGCGCACATGTTCGGCGAGGCGG
GGCCTGCGAGCGCGGCCACCGAGAATCGGACGGGGGTAGTCTCAAGCTGGCCGGCCTGCTCTGGTGCCTG
GCCTCGCGCCGCCGTGTATCGCCCCGCCCTGGGCGGCAAGGCTGGCCCGGTCGGCACCAGTTGCGTGAGC
GGAAAGATGGCCGCTTCCCGGCCCTGCTGCAGGGAGCTCAAAATGGAGGACGCGGCGCTCGGGAGAGCGG
GCGGGTGAGTCACCCACACAAAGGAAAAGGGCCTTTCCGTCCTCAGCCGTCGCTTCATGTGACTCCACGG
AGTACCGGGCGCCGTCCAGGCACCTCGATTAGTTCTCGAGCTTTTGGAGTACGTCGTCTTTAGGTTGGGG
GGAGGGGTTTTATGCGATGGAGTTTCCCCACACTGAGTGGGTGGAGACTGAAGTTAGGCCAGCTTGGCAC
TTGATGTAATTCTCCTTGGAATTTGCCCTTTTTGAGTTTGGATCTTGGTTCATTCTCAAGCCTCAGACAG
TGGTTCAAAGTTTTTTTCTTCCATTTCAGGTGTCGTGAGGCTAGCACCGCCACCATGGAGCTGTGTGAGT
TCGCCTTCAATATGAAGAAGGACGAGGTCTGCGTGAATCCCTACCACTACCAGAGAGTAGAGACACCAGT
TCTACCTCCTGTGTTGGTGCCACGCCACACAGAGATCCCGGCCGAGTTCCCCCCACTGGACGACTACAGC
CATTCCATCCCCGAAAACACTAACTTCCCCGCAGGCATCGAGCCCCAGAGCAATATTCCAGAGACCCCAC
CCCCTGGCTACCTGAGTGAAGATGGAGAAACCAGTGACCACCAGATGAACCACAGCATGGACGCAGGTTC
TCCAAACCTATCCCCGAATCCGATGTCCCCAGCACATAATAACTTGGACCTGCAGCCAGTTACCTACTGC
GAGCCGGCCTTCTGGTGCTCCATCTCCTACTACGAGCTGAACCAGCGCGTCGGGGAGACATTCCACGCCT
CGCAGCCATCCATGACTGTGGATGGCTTCACCGACCCCTCCAATTCGGAGCGCTTCTGCCTAGGGCTGCT
CTCCAATGTCAACAGGAATGCAGCAGTGGAGCTGACACGGAGACACATCGGAAGAGGCGTGCGGCTCTAC
TACATCGGAGGGGAGGTCTTCGCAGAGTGCCTCAGTGACAGCGCTATTTTTGTCCAGTCTCCCAACTGTA
ACCAGCGCTATGGCTGGCACCCGGCCACCGTCTGCAAGATCCCACCAGGATGCAACCTGAAGATCTTCAA
CAACCAGGAGTTCGCTGCCCTCCTGGCCCAGTCGGTCAACCAGGGCTTTGAGGCTGTCTACCAGTTGACC
CGAATGTGCACCATCCGCATGAGCTTCGTCAAAGGCTGGGGAGCGGAGTACAGGAGACAGACTGTGACCA
GTACCCCCTGCTGGATTGAGCTGCACCTGAATGGGCCTTTGCAGTGGCTTGACAAGGTCCTCACCCAGAT
GGGCTCCCCAAGCATCCGCTGTTCCAGTGTGTCTTAGTAATGAACTAGTCCGTAACTTGAAAGTATTTCG
ATTTCTTGGCTTTATATATCTTGTGGAAAGGACGAAGTGTGCCGGAATAATTGACTACGACGCGTTAAGT
CGACAATCAACCTCTGGATTACAAAATTTGTGAAAGATTGACTGGTATTCTTAACTATGTTGCTCCTTTT
ACGCTATGTGGATACGCTGCTTTAATGCCTTTGTATCATGCTATTGCTTCCCGTATGGCTTTCATTTTCT
CCTCCTTGTATAAATCCTGGTTGCTGTCTCTTTATGAGGAGTTGTGGCCCGTTGTCAGGCAACGTGGCGT
GGTGTGCACTGTGTTTGCTGACGCAACCCCCACTGGTTGGGGCATTGCCACCACCTGTCAGCTCCTTTCC
GGGACTTTCGCTTTCCCCCTCCCTATTGCCACGGCGGAACTCATCGCCGCCTGCCTTGCCCGCTGCTGGA
CAGGGGCTCGGCTGTTGGGCACTGACAATTCCGTGGTGTTGTCGGGGAAATCATCGTCCTTTCCTTGGCT
GCTCGCCTGTGTTGCCACCTGGATTCTGCGCGGGACGTCCTTCTGCTACGTCCCTTCGGCCCTCAATCCA
GCGGACCTTCCTTCCCGCGGCCTGCTGCCGGCTCTGCGGCCTCTTCCGCGTCTTCGCCTTCGCCCTCAGA
CGAGTCGGATCTCCCTTTGGGCCGCCTCCCCGCGTCGACTTTAAGACCAATGACTTACAAGGCAGCTGTA
GATCTTAGCCACTTTTTAAAAGAAAAGGGGGGACTGGAAGGGCTAATTCACTCCCAACGAAGACAAGATC
TGCTTTTTGCTTGTACTGGGTCTCTCTGGTTAGACCAGATCTGAGCCTGGGAGCTCTCTGGCTAACTAGG
GAACCCACTGCTTAAGCCTCAATAAAGCTTGCCTTGAGTGCTTCAAGTAGTGTGTGCCCGTCTGTTGTGT
GACTCTGGTAACTAGAGATCCCTCAGACCCTTTTAGTCAGTGTGGAAAATCTCTAGCAGTACGTATAGTA
GTTCATGTCATCTTATTATTCAGTATTTATAACTTGCAAAGAAATGAATATCAGAGAGTGAGAGGAACTT
GTTTATTGCAGCTTATAATGGTTACAAATAAAGCAATAGCATCACAAATTTCACAAATAAAGCATTTTTT
TCACTGCATTCTAGTTGTGGTTTGTCCAAACTCATCAATGTATCTTATCATGTCTGGCTCTAGCTATCCC
GCCCCTAACTCCGCCCATCCCGCCCCTAACTCCGCCCAGTTCCGCCCATTCTCCGCCCCATGGCTGACTA
ATTTTTTTTATTTATGCAGAGGCCGAGGCCGCCTCGGCCTCTGAGCTATTCCAGAAGTAGTGAGGAGGCT
TTTTTGGAGGCCTAGGGACGTACCCAATTCGCCCTATAGTGAGTCGTATTACGCGCGCTCACTGGCCGTC
GTTTTACAACGTCGTGACTGGGAAAACCCTGGCGTTACCCAACTTAATCGCCTTGCAGCACATCCCCCTT
TCGCCAGCTGGCGTAATAGCGAAGAGGCCCGCACCGATCGCCCTTCCCAACAGTTGCGCAGCCTGAATGG
CGAATGGG
[124 nt withheld, positions 6659-6782]
C
[91 nt withheld, positions 6784-6874]
A
[49 nt withheld, positions 6876-6924]
CCTTTGACGTTGGAGTCCACGTTCTTT
[37 nt withheld, positions 6952-6988]
ACCCTATCTCGGTCTATTCTTTTGATTTATAAGGGATTTTGCCGATTTCGGCCTATTGGTTAAAAAATGA
GCTGATTTAACAAAAATTTAACGCGAATTTTAACAAAATATTAACGCTTACAATTTAGGTGGCACTTTTC
GGGGAAATGTGCGCGGAACCCCTATTTGTTTATTTTTCTAAATACATTCAAATATGTATCCGCTCATGAG
ACAATAACCCTGATAAATGCTTCAATAATATTGAAAAAGGAAGAGTATGAGTATTCAACATTTCCGTGTC
GCCCTTATTCCCTTTTTTGCGGCATTTTGCCTTCCTGTTTTTGCTCACCCAGAAACGCTGGTGAAAGTAA
AAGATGCTGAAGATCAGTTGGGTGCACGAGTGGGTTACATCGAACTGGATCTCAACAGCGGTAAGATCCT
TGAGAGTTTTCGCCCCGAAGAACGTTTTCCAATGATGAGCACTTTTAAAGTTCTGCTATGTGGCGCGGTA
TTATCCCGTATTGACGCCGGGCAAGAGCAACTCGGTCGCCGCATACACTATTCTCAGAATGACTTGGTTG
AGTACTCACCAGTCACAGAAAAGCATCTTACGGATGGCATGACAGTAAGAGAATTATGCAGTGCTGCCAT
AACCATGAGTGATAACACTGCGGCCAACTTACTTCTGACAACGATCGGAGGACCGAAGGAGCTAACCGCT
TTTTTGCACAACATGGGGGATCATGTAACTCGCCTTGATCGTTGGGAACCGGAGCTGAATGAAGCCATAC
CAAACGACGAGCGTGACACCACGATGCCTGTAGCAATGGCAACAACGTTGCGCAAACTATTAACTGGCGA
ACTACTTACTCTAGCTTCCCGGCAACAATTAATAGACTGGATGGAGGCGGATAAAGTTGCAGGACCACTT
CTGCGCTCGGCCCTTCCGGCTGGCTGGTTTATTGCTGATAAATCTGGAGCCGGTGAGCGTGGGTCTCGCG
GTATCATTGCAGCACTGGGGCCAGATGGTAAGCCCTCCCGTATCGTAGTTATCTACACGACGGGGAGTCA
GGCAACTATGGATGAACGAAATAGACAGATCGCTGAGATAGGTGCCTCACTGATTAAGCATTGGTAACTG
TCAGACCAAGTTTACTCATATATACTTTAGATTGATTTAAAACTTCATTTTTAATTTAAAAGGATCTAGG
TGAAGATCCTTTTTGATAATCTCATGACCAAAATCCCTTAACGTGAGTTTTCGTTCCACTGAGCGTCAGA
CCCCGTAGAAAAGATCAAAGGATCTTCTTGAGATCCTTTTTTTCTGCGCGTAATCTGCTGCTTGCAAACA
AAAAAACCACCGCTACCAGCGGTGGTTTGTTTGCCGGATCAAGAGCTACCAACTCTTTTTCCGAAGGTAA
CTGGCTTCAGCAGAGCGCAGATACCAAATACTGTTCTTCTAGTGTAGCCGTAGTTAGGCCACCACTTCAA
GAACTCTGTAGCACCGCCTACATACCTCGCTCTGCTAATCCTGTTACCAGTGGCTGCTGCCAGTGGCGAT
AAGTCGTGTCTTACCGGGTTGGACTCAAGACGATAGTTACCGGATAAGGCGCAGCGGTCGGGCTGAACGG
GGGGTTCGTGCACACAGCCCAGCTTGGAGCGAACGACCTACACCGAACTGAGATACCTACAGCGTGAGCT
ATGAGAAAGCGCCACGCTTCCCGAAGGGAGAAAGGCGGACAGGTATCCGGTAAGCGGCAGGGTCGGAACA
GGAGAGCGCACGAGGGAGCTTCCAGGGGGAAACGCCTGGTATCTTTATAGTCCTGTCGGGTTTCGCCACC
TCTGACTTGAGCGTCGATTTTTGTGATGCTCGTCAGGGGGGCGGAGCCTATGGAAAAACGCCAGCAACGC
GGCCTTTTTACGGTTCCTGGCCTTTTGCTGGCCTTTTGCTCACATGTTCTTTCCTGCGTTATCCCCTGAT
TCTGTGGATAACCGTATTACCGCCTTTGAGTGAGCTGATACCGCTCGCCGCAGCCGAACGACCGAGCGCA
GCGAGTCAGTGAGCGAGGAAGCGGAAGAGCGCCCAATACGCAAACCGCCTCTCCCCGCGCGTTGGCCGAT
TCATTAATGCAGCTGGCACGACAGGTTTCCCGACTGGAAAGCGGGCAGTGAGCGCAACGCAATTAATGTG
AGTTAGCTCACTCATTAGGCACCCCAGGCTTTACACTTTATGCTTCCGGCTCGTATGTTGTGTGGAATTG
TGAGCGGATAACAATTTCACACAGGAAACAGCTATGACCATGATTACGCCAAGCGCGCAATTAACCCTCA
CTAAAGGGAACAAAAGCTGGAGCTGCAAGC
Features (pLannotate 1.2.2; 31 found; start..end, strand, type, name):
      5..231     +  promoter       RSV promoter: Rous sarcoma virus enhancer/promoter
    232..412     +  LTR            5' LTR (truncated): truncated 5' long terminal repeat (LTR) from HIV-1
    459..584     +  misc_feature   HIV-1 Ψ: packaging signal of human immunodeficiency virus type 1
    568..931     +  CDS            HIV-1 gag (fragment): gag protein from human immunodeficiency virus 1; gag
   1077..1310    +  misc_feature   RRE: The Rev response element (RRE) of HIV-1 allows for Rev-dependent mRNA export from the nucleus to the cytoplasm.
   1687..1713    +  CDS            Rev (fragment): human immunodeficiency virus 1 (HIV-1) Rev protein; rev; enhances nuclear export of unspliced and incompletely spliced viral mRNAs
   1720..1743    +  promoter       SV40 promoter (fragment): SV40 early promoter
   1744..1815    +  promoter       SV40 promoter (fragment): SV40 enhancer and early promoter
   1839..1974    +  rep_origin     SV40 ori: SV40 origin of replication
   2020..2616    +  CDS            PuroR (fragment): puromycin N-acetyltransferase; pac from Streptomyces; confers resistance to puromycin
   2665..2782    +  misc_feature   cPPT/CTS: central polypurine tract and central termination sequence of HIV-1
   2847..2913    +  CDS            small t antigen (fragment): SV40 (simian virus 40) small t antigen
   2920..4098    +  promoter       EF-1α promoter: strong constitutive promoter for human elongation factor EF-1α
   4115..5074    +  CDS            SMAD3 (fragment): SMAD3_HUMAN - Also known as MADH3. Experimental evidence at protein level: Swiss-Prot protein existence level 1. Receptor-regulated SMAD (R-SMAD) that is an intracellular signal transducer and transcriptional modulator activated by TGF-beta (transforming growth factor) and activin type 1 receptor kinases. Binds the TRE element in the promoter region of many genes that are regulated by TGF-beta and, on formation of the SMAD3/SMAD4 complex, activates transcription. Also can form a SMAD3/SMAD4/JUN/FOS complex at the AP- 1/SMAD site to regulate TGF-beta-mediated transcription. Has an inhibitory ef
   5090..5143    +  promoter       U6 promoter (fragment): RNA polymerase III promoter for human U6 snRNA
   5185..5773    +  misc_feature   WPRE: woodchuck hepatitis virus posttranscriptional regulatory element
   5824..5843    +  misc_feature   cPPT/CTS (fragment): central polypurine tract and central termination sequence of HIV-1
   5845..6078    +  LTR            3' LTR (ΔU3): self-inactivating 3' long terminal repeat (LTR) from HIV-1
   6156..6277    +  polyA_signal   SV40 poly(A) signal: SV40 polyadenylation signal
   6317..6452    +  rep_origin     SV40 ori: SV40 origin of replication
   6473..6491    -  promoter       T7 promoter: promoter for bacteriophage T7 RNA polymerase
   6499..6654    +  CDS            lacZα (fragment): LacZα fragment of β-galactosidase; lacZ fragment
   6659..7087    +  rep_origin     f1 ori (sequence partly withheld): f1 bacteriophage origin of replication; arrow indicates direction of (+) strand synthesis
   7140..7244    +  promoter       AmpR promoter: bla
   7245..8105    +  CDS            AmpR: β-lactamase; bla; confers resistance to ampicillin, carbenicillin, and related antibiotics
   8276..8864    +  rep_origin     ori: high-copy-number ColE1/pMB1/pBR322/pUC origin of replication
   9047..9139    +  CDS            lacI (fragment): lac repressor; lacI; The lac repressor binds to the lac operator to inhibit transcription in E. coli. This inhibition can be relieved by adding lactose or isopropyl-β-D-thiogalactopyranoside (IPTG).
   9152..9173    +  protein_bind   CAP binding site: CAP binding activates transcription in the presence of cAMP. E. coli catabolite activator protein
   9188..9218    +  promoter       lac promoter: promoter for the E. coli lac operon
   9226..9242    +  protein_bind   lac operator: The lac repressor binds to the lac operator to inhibit transcription in E. coli. This inhibition can be relieved by adding lactose or isopropyl-β-D-thiogalactopyranoside (IPTG). lac repressor encoded by lacI
   9287..9305    +  promoter       T3 promoter: promoter for bacteriophage T3 RNA polymerase
