[The description below was written by a language model from this plasmid's Addgene catalogue record and pLannotate feature annotations shown in this document.]
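Description:
TFORF0114 is a third-generation-style, self-inactivating lentiviral expression plasmid built on the pLX_TRC317 backbone and carrying a human SMAD3 open reading frame for overexpression in mammalian cells. It is propagated in E. coli through a high-copy ColE1/pUC origin with ampicillin selection (AmpR), and the backbone also retains an f1 origin and remnants of a lac/lacZα cloning region flanked by T7 and T3 promoters. The depositor notes a risk of plasmid recombination, which is typical of LTR-containing vectors.

The viral portion begins with an RSV promoter fused to a truncated HIV-1 5' LTR, which drives genomic RNA production in packaging cells. It is followed by the Ψ packaging signal with a partial gag sequence, the Rev response element for nuclear export, and a cPPT/CTS element that aids nuclear import. It ends in a ΔU3 3' LTR with a downstream SV40 polyadenylation signal. Within this unit, an SV40 early promoter/origin drives puromycin N-acetyltransferase for selection of transduced cells, and a separate EF-1α promoter drives SMAD3, with a WPRE downstream to enhance transcript stability and expression. The annotated SMAD3 coding region is scored as a fragment of the canonical protein; this would fit the shorter transcript isoform cited by the depositor, though the record does not say so. SMAD3 is a receptor-regulated SMAD that transduces TGF-β and activin signals and regulates transcription with SMAD4.

The catalogue entry states that the construct carries a unique 24-bp barcode, although the feature table does not annotate it. The barcode allows this transcription factor to be identified in pooled overexpression screens, and the plasmid belongs to a barcoded transcription factor ORF collection used to study directed differentiation.
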