Addgene plasmid #141521: TFORF0114
Purpose: Lentiviral vector for overexpressing the SMAD3 transcription factor ORF with a unique 24-bp barcode. Barcodes facilitate identification of transcription factors in pooled screens.
Depositing lab: Feng Zhang. Depositing organization: Broad Institute. Publication: A transcription factor atlas of directed differentiation. Joung J, Ma S, Tay T, Geiger-Schuller KR, Kirchgatterer PC, Verdine VK, Guo B, Arias-Garcia MA, Allen WE, Singh A, Kuksenko O, Abudayyeh OO, Gootenberg JS, Fu Z, Macrae RK, Buenrostro JD, Regev A, Zhang F. Cell. 2023 Jan 5;186(1):209-229.e26. doi: 10.1016/j.cell.2022.11.026. PubMed 36608654.
Backbone
  Vector backbone: pLX_TRC317
  Backbone manufacturer: Broad Institute Genetic Perturbation Platform
  Backbone size w/o insert (bp): 8264
  Vector type: Mammalian Expression, Lentiviral
  Selectable markers: Puromycin
Growth in bacteria
  Bacterial resistance: Ampicillin, 100 μg/mL
  Growth temperature: 37°C
  Growth strain: NEB Stable
  Copy number: High Copy
Gene/Insert
  Gene/Insert name: SMAD3
  Species: H. sapiens (human)
  Insert size (bp): 1064
  Entrez Gene: SMAD3 (a.k.a. HSPC193, HsT17436, JV15-2, LDS1C, LDS3, MADH3, hMAD-3, hSMAD3, mad3)
  Promoter: EF1a
  Cloning method: Unknown
  Sequencing primers: 5′ GGGTGGAGACTGAAGTTAGGCCAG; 3′ CACATAGCGTAAAAGGAGCAACATAG
Terms and licenses: Academic/Nonprofit Terms; Industry Terms: Not Available to Industry
Depositor comments: NM_001145102,ENST00000540846 . The transcription factor ORF portion of this plasmid was synthesized by Genewiz. Please test multiple small colonies in case of plasmid recombination. To make this collection available in a timely manner, a portion of this collection was not fully sequenced by Addgene. If an Addgene verified full plasmid sequence is not available, please contact us prior to placing an order to request the full sequence.
How to cite: TFORF0114 was a gift from Feng Zhang (Addgene plasmid # 141521 ; http://n2t.net/addgene:141521 ; RRID:Addgene_141521)
