>Addgene plasmid #141521 | TFORF0114 | depositor partial sequence | sequence record 276700 | Insert
ACCGCCACCATGGAGCTGTGTGAGTTCGCCTTCAATATGAAGAAGGACGAGGTCTGCGTGAATCCCTACC
ACTACCAGAGAGTAGAGACACCAGTTCTACCTCCTGTGTTGGTGCCACGCCACACAGAGATCCCGGCCGA
GTTCCCCCCACTGGACGACTACAGCCATTCCATCCCCGAAAACACTAACTTCCCCGCAGGCATCGAGCCC
CAGAGCAATATTCCAGAGACCCCACCCCCTGGCTACCTGAGTGAAGATGGAGAAACCAGTGACCACCAGA
TGAACCACAGCATGGACGCAGGTTCTCCAAACCTATCCCCGAATCCGATGTCCCCAGCACATAATAACTT
GGACCTGCAGCCAGTTACCTACTGCGAGCCGGCCTTCTGGTGCTCCATCTCCTACTACGAGCTGAACCAG
CGCGTCGGGGAGACATTCCACGCCTCGCAGCCATCCATGACTGTGGATGGCTTCACCGACCCCTCCAATT
CGGAGCGCTTCTGCCTAGGGCTGCTCTCCAATGTCAACAGGAATGCAGCAGTGGAGCTGACACGGAGACA
CATCGGAAGAGGCGTGCGGCTCTACTACATCGGAGGGGAGGTCTTCGCAGAGTGCCTCAGTGACAGCGCT
ATTTTTGTCCAGTCTCCCAACTGTAACCAGCGCTATGGCTGGCACCCGGCCACCGTCTGCAAGATCCCAC
CAGGATGCAACCTGAAGATCTTCAACAACCAGGAGTTCGCTGCCCTCCTGGCCCAGTCGGTCAACCAGGG
CTTTGAGGCTGTCTACCAGTTGACCCGAATGTGCACCATCCGCATGAGCTTCGTCAAAGGCTGGGGAGCG
GAGTACAGGAGACAGACTGTGACCAGTACCCCCTGCTGGATTGAGCTGCACCTGAATGGGCCTTTGCAGT
GGCTTGACAAGGTCCTCACCCAGATGGGCTCCCCAAGCATCCGCTGTTCCAGTGTGTCTTAGTAATGAAC
TAGTCCGTAACTTGAAAGTATTTCGATTTCTTGGCTTTATATATCTTGTGGAAAGGACGAAGTGTGCCGG
AATAATTGACTACG
