>Addgene plasmid #141521 | TFORF0114 | depositor partial sequence | sequence record 276701 | Barcode
AGTGTGCCGGAATAATTGACTACG
