>Addgene plasmid #141521 | TFORF0114 | addgene partial sequence | sequence record 319916 | WPRE-R 5'-CATAGCGTAAAAGGAGCAACA-3'
TCGGGGAGACATTCCACGCCTCGCAGCCATCCATGACTGTGGATGGCTTCACCGACCCCTCCAATTCGGA
GCGCTTCTGCCTAGGGCTGCTCTCCAATGTCAACAGGAATGCAGCAGTGGAGCTGACACGGAGACACATC
GGAAGAGGCGTGCGGCTCTACTACATCGGAGGGGAGGTCTTCGCAGAGTGCCTCAGTGACAGCGCTATTT
TTGTCCAGTCTCCCAACTGTAACCAGCGCTATGGCTGGCACCCGGCCACCGTCTGCAAGATCCCACCAGG
ATGCAACCTGAAGATCTTCAACAACCAGGAGTTCGCTGCCCTCCTGGCCCAGTCGGTCAACCAGGGCTTT
GAGGCTGTCTACCAGTTGACCCGAATGTGCACCATCCGCATGAGCTTCGTCAAAGGCTGGGGAGCGGAGT
ACAGGAGACAGACTGTGACCAGTACCCCCTGCTGGATTGAGCTGCACCTGAATGGGCCTTTGCAGTGGCT
TGACAAGGTCCTCACCCAGATGGGCTCCCCAAGCATCCGCTGTTCCAGTGTGTCTTAGTAATGAACTAGT
CCGTAACTTGAAAGTATTTCGATTTCTTGGCTTTATATATCTTGTGGAAAGGACGAAGTGTGCCGGAATA
ATTGACTACGACGCGTTAAGTCGACAATCAACCTCTGGATTACAAAAT
